Addgene plasmid #187808: GB3683
Purpose: Transcriptional unit for expression of 1,2-diacyl-sn-glycerol:acetyl-CoA acetyltransferase from Euonymus fortunei, codon optimized for Nicotiana.
Depositing lab: Diego Orzaez. Depositing organization: Instituto de Biologia Molecular y Celular de Plantas. Publication: Tunable control of insect pheromone biosynthesis in Nicotiana benthamiana. Kallam K, Moreno-Gimenez E, Mateos-Fernandez R, Tansley C, Gianoglio S, Orzaez D, Patron N. Plant Biotechnol J. 2023 Apr 9. doi: 10.1111/pbi.14048. PubMed 37032497.
Backbone
  Vector backbone: pDGB3_alpha2
  Vector type: Plant Expression
Growth in bacteria
  Bacterial resistance: Kanamycin, 50 μg/mL
  Growth temperature: 37°C
  Growth strain: DH5alpha
  Copy number: High Copy
Gene/Insert
  Gene/Insert name: EfDAct
  Species: Synthetic
  Cloning method: Restriction Enzyme; 5′ cloning site Unknown (unknown if destroyed)
Terms and licenses: Academic/Nonprofit Terms; Industry Terms: Not Available to Industry
How to cite: GB3683 was a gift from Diego Orzaez (Addgene plasmid # 187808 ; http://n2t.net/addgene:187808 ; RRID:Addgene_187808)
