[The description below was written by a language model from this plasmid's Addgene catalogue record and pLannotate feature annotations shown in this document.]
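Description:
GB3683 is a plant expression plasmid built in the pDGB3_alpha2 backbone, a binary T-DNA vector. It carries a single transcriptional unit for EfDAct, the 1,2-diacyl-sn-glycerol:acetyl-CoA acetyltransferase from Euonymus fortunei, supplied as a synthetic coding sequence codon-optimized for Nicotiana. The 8,728 nt sequence has two replication systems. A high-copy ColE1/pUC-type origin, with a bom mobilization region and a remnant of rop, supports propagation in E. coli. The pVS1 oriV with its RepA replication and StaA stability proteins is the type of broad-host-range module normally used to maintain binary vectors in Agrobacterium. Bacterial selection is by kanamycin through an aph(3')-Ia gene located outside the T-DNA.

Between the nopaline-type left and right border repeats, the annotation shows a CaMV 35S promoter followed by a fragment of the tobacco mosaic virus Ω leader, a translational enhancer. A fragment of the CaMV polyadenylation signal lies just before the right border. The roughly 1.2 kb interval between leader and terminator is unannotated and presumably holds the EfDAct open reading frame, although the feature table does not label it. This arrangement would give strong constitutive transcription of the enzyme in plant cells. No plant selectable marker or reporter is annotated within the T-DNA, and no epitope tag is recorded.

The associated publication concerns tunable control of insect pheromone biosynthesis in Nicotiana benthamiana, where an acetyltransferase of this kind would serve as one step of an engineered pathway. The construct can plausibly be delivered on its own via Agrobacterium or used as a module in larger multigene assemblies, but the record does not give details of either use.
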