Features (pLannotate 1.2.2; 14 found; start..end, strand, type, name):
      1..195     +  rep_origin     pVS1 oriV: origin of replication for the Pseudomonas plasmid pVS1 (Heeb et al., 2000)
    398..437     +  CDS            rop (fragment): Rop protein, which maintains plasmids at low copy number; rop
    539..679     +  misc_feature   bom: basis of mobility region from pBR322
    865..1453    -  rep_origin     ori: high-copy-number ColE1/pMB1/pBR322/pUC origin of replication
   1541..2356    -  CDS            KanR: aminoglycoside phosphotransferase; aph(3')-Ia; confers resistance to kanamycin in bacteria or G418 (Geneticin®) in eukaryotes
   2789..2813    +  misc_feature   LB T-DNA repeat: left border repeat from nopaline C58 T-DNA
   3451..3795    +  promoter       CaMV 35S promoter: strong constitutive promoter from cauliflower mosaic virus
   3748..3794    +  promoter       minimal CaMV 35S promoter: minimal 35S promoter from cauliflower mosaic virus
   3827..3852    +  misc_feature   TMV Ω (fragment): translational enhancer from the tobacco mosaic virus 5'-leader sequence (Gallie et al., 1988)
   5026..5185    +  polyA_signal   CaMV poly(A) signal (fragment): cauliflower mosaic virus polyadenylation signal
   5207..5231    +  misc_feature   RB T-DNA repeat: right border repeat from nopaline C58 T-DNA
   5571..5972    +  CDS            Y4CG_SINFN (fragment): Protein inferred from homology: Swiss-Prot protein existence level 3. From Sinorhizobium fredii (strain NBRC 101917 / NGR234).
   6532..7161    +  CDS            pVS1 StaA: stability protein from the Pseudomonas plasmid pVS1 (Heeb et al., 2000)
   7590..8663    +  CDS            pVS1 RepA: replication protein from the Pseudomonas plasmid pVS1 (Heeb et al., 2000)
>Addgene plasmid #187808 | GB3683 | addgene full sequence | sequence record 377705 | Addgene NGS Result
TGTGGATAGCACGTACATTGGGAACCCAAAGCCGTACATTGGGAACCGGAACCCGTACATTGGGAACCCA
AAGCCGTACATTGGGAACCGGTCACACATGTAAGTGACTGATATAAAAGAGAAAAAAGGCGATTTTTCCG
CCTAAAACTCTTTAAAACTTATTAAAACTCTTAAAACCCGCCTGGCCTGTGCATAACTGTCTGGCCAGCG
CACAGCCGAAGAGCTGCAAAAAGCGCCTACCCTTCGGTCGCTGCGCTCCCTACGCCCCGCCGCTTCGCGT
CGGCCTATCGCGGCCGCTGGCCGCTCAAAAATGGCTGGCCTACGGCCAGGCAATCTACCAGGGCGCGGAC
AAGCCGCGCCGTCGCCACTCGACCGCCGGCGCCCACATCAAGGCACCCTGCCTCGCGCGTTTCGGTGATG
ACGGTGAAAACCTCTGACACATGCAGCTCCCGGTGACGGTCACAGCTTGTCTGTAAGCGGATGCCGGGAG
CAGACAAGCCCGTCAGGGCGCGTCAGCGGGTGTTGGCGGGTGTCGGGGCGCAGCCATGACCCAGTCACGT
AGCGATAGCGGAGTGTATACTGGCTTAACTATGCGGCATCAGAGCAGATTGTACTGAGAGTGCACCATAT
GCGGTGTGAAATACCGCACAGATGCGTAAGGAGAAAATACCGCATCAGGCGCTCTTCCGCTTCCTCGCTC
ACTGACTCGCTGCGCTCGGTCGTTCGGCTGCGGCGAGCGGTATCAGCTCACTCAAAGGCGGTAATACGGT
TATCCACAGAATCAGGGGATAACGCAGGAAAGAACATGTGAGCAAAAGGCCAGCAAAAGGCCAGGAACCG
TAAAAAGGCCGCGTTGCTGGCGTTTTTCCATAGGCTCCGCCCCCCTGACGAGCATCACAAAAATCGACGC
TCAAGTCAGAGGTGGCGAAACCCGACAGGACTATAAAGATACCAGGCGTTTCCCCCTGGAAGCTCCCTCG
TGCGCTCTCCTGTTCCGACCCTGCCGCTTACCGGATACCTGTCCGCCTTTCTCCCTTCGGGAAGCGTGGC
GCTTTCTCATAGCTCACGCTGTAGGTATCTCAGTTCGGTGTAGGTCGTTCGCTCCAAGCTGGGCTGTGTG
CACGAACCCCCCGTTCAGCCCGACCGCTGCGCCTTATCCGGTAACTATCGTCTTGAGTCCAACCCGGTAA
GACACGACTTATCGCCACTGGCAGCAGCCACTGGTAACAGGATTAGCAGAGCGAGGTATGTAGGCGGTGC
TACAGAGTTCTTGAAGTGGTGGCCTAACTACGGCTACACTAGAAGGACAGTATTTGGTATCTGCGCTCTG
CTGAAGCCAGTTACCTTCGGAAAAAGAGTTGGTAGCTCTTGATCCGGCAAACAAACCACCGCTGGTAGCG
GTGGTTTTTTTGTTTGCAAGCAGCAGATTACGCGCAGAAAAAAAGGATCTCAAGAAGATCCTTTGATCTT
TTCTACGGGGTCTGACGCTCAGTGGAACGAAAACTCACGTTAAGGGATTTTGGTCATGCATTCTAGGTGA
TTAGAAAAACTCATCGAGCATCAAATGAAACTGCAATTTATTCATATCAGGATTATCAATACCATATTTT
TGAAAAAGCCGTTTCTGTAATGAAGGAGAAAACTCACCGAGGCAGTTCCATAGGATGGCAAGATCCTGGT
ATCGGTCTGCGATTCCGACTCGTCCAACATCAATACAACCTATTAATTTCCCCTCGTCAAAAATAAGGTT
ATCAAGTGAGAAATCACCATGAGTGACGACTGAATCCGGTGAGAATGGCAAAAGTTTATGCATTTCTTTC
CAGACTTGTTCAACAGGCCAGCCATTACGCTCGTCATCAAAATCACTCGCATCAACCAAACCGTTATTCA
TTCGTGATTGCGCCTGAGCGAGTCGAAATACGCGATCGCTGTTAAAAGGACAATTACAAACAGGAATCGA
ATGCAACCGGCGCAGGAACACTGCCAGCGCATCAACAATATTTTCACCTGAATCAGGATATTCTTCTAAT
ACCTGGAATGCTGTTTTCCCTGGGATCGCAGTGGTGAGTAACCATGCATCATCAGGAGTACGGATAAAAT
GCTTGATGGTCGGAAGAGGCATAAATTCCGTCAGCCAGTTTAGTCTGACCATCTCATCTGTAACATCATT
GGCAACGCTACCTTTGCCATGTTTCAGAAACAACTCTGGCGCATCGGGCTTCCCATACAATCGGTAGATT
GTCGCACCTGATTGCCCGACATTATCGCGAGCCCATTTATACCCATATAAATCAGCATCCATGTTGGAAT
TTAATCGCGGCCTTGAGCAAGACGTTTCCCGTTGAATATGGCTCATAACAGAACTTATTATTTCCTTCCT
CTTTTCTACAGTATTTAAAGATACCCCAAGAAGCTAATTATAACAAGACGAACTCCAATTCACTGTTCCT
TGCATTCTAAAACCTTAAATACCAGAAAACAGCTTTTTCAAAGTTGTTTTCAAAGTTGGCGTATAACATA
GTATCGACGGAGCCGATTTTGAAACCGCGGTGATCACAGGCAGCAACGCTCTGTCATCGTTACAATCAAC
ATGCTACCCTCCGCGAGATCATCCGTGTTTCAAACCCGGCAGCTTAGTTGCCGTTCTTCCGAATAGCATC
GGTAACATGAGCAAAGTCTGCCGCCTTACAACGGCTCTCCCGCTGACGCCGTCCCGGACTGATGGGCTGC
CTGTATCGAGTGGTGATTTTGTGCCGAGCTGCCGGTCGGGGAGCTGTTGGCTGGCTGGTGGCAGGATATA
TTGTGGTGTAAACATAACAAGCTTCGTCTCAGTCAGGAGACTAGAGCCAAGCTGATCTCCTTTGCCCCGG
AGATCACCATGGACGACTTTCTCTATCTCTACGATCTAGGAAGAAAGTTCGACGGAGAAGGTGACGATAC
CATGTTCACCACCGATAATGAGAAGATTAGCCTCTTCAATTTCAGAAAGAATGCTGACCCACAGATGGTT
AGAGAGGCCTACGCGGCAGGTCTGATCAAGACGATCTACCCGAGTAATAATCTCCAGGAGATCAAATACC
TTCCCAAGAAGGTTAAAGATGCAGTCAAAAGATTCAGGACTAACTGCATCAAGAACACAGAGAAAGATAT
ATTTCTCAAGATCAGAAGTACTATTCCAGTATGGACGATTCAAGGCTTGCTTCATAAACCAAGGCAAGTA
ATAGAGATTGGAGTCTCTAAGAAAGTAGTTCCTACTGAATCAAAGGCCATGGAGTCAAAAATTCAGATCG
AGGATCTAACAGAACTCGCCGTGAAGACTGGCGAACAGTTCATACAGAGTCTTTTACGACTCAATGACAA
GAAGAAAATCTTCGTCAACATGGTGGAGCACGACACTCTCGTCTACTCCAAGAATATCAAAGATACAGTC
TCAGAAGACCAAAGGGCTATTGAGACTTTTCAACAAAGGGTAATATCGGGAAACCTCCTCGGATTCCATT
GCCCAGCTATCTGTCACTTCATCAAAAGGACAGTAGAAAAGGAAGGTGGCACCTACAAATGCCATCATTG
CGATAAAGGAAAGGCTATCGTTCAAGATGCCCCTGCCGACAGTGGTCCCAAAGATGGACCCCCACCCACG
AGGAGCATCGTGGAAAAAGAAGACGTTCCAACCACGTCTTCAAAGCAAGTGGATTGATGTGATATCTCCA
CTGACGTAAGGGATGACGCACAATCCCACTATCCTTCGCAAGACCCTTCCTCTATATAAGGAAGTTCATT
TCATTTGGAGAGGACTCCGGTATTTTTACAACAATTACCACAACAAAACAAACAACAAACAACATTACAA
TTTACTATTCTAGTCGAAATGATGGACGTTCACCAGGAGATTAATAATTTCATTAAAGTCTGGGTGCAAG
CCATGGCCTGTCTTAGCTATGCCTACTACTTTTCTTCAAGGCTCCCAAAAGGTTTATTGAGGCTCCTTTC
CCTCCTGCCCGTATTTTACTTACTGCTTATTCCACCCTTGAATATCAGCTCCTTTATACTGAGTAGCATA
ACGGGGTTCTTCTTAGCTTGGCTCACAACATTTAAAGTTATTTCATTCGCTTTTGATCAAGGTCCTCTGT
ATCCCCTCCCGCAGAATCTCCTTCATTTCATTTCCATTGCATGTCTGCCCATAACAGTTAAGAGAAACCC
AAGTCCAAAACTCAAATCAACGACCAACACGTCCCCTATAAGTCACATCTTAAAGAGCGTATTTATGTCA
TTCCCTTCTAAGGTGCTCCTGCACTGGATAATTGCTCATCTCTATCAATACAAAAAGTACATGGACCCTA
ATGTGGTGCTTGTCATTTATTGCTGTCATGTTTACGTGCTCCTGGACATTAGCTTGTCCCTTTGCGCTAC
TCTCGCAGAATTTCTGTGCGGATTTGACGTTGAACCTCAGTTCAAGGAACCCTACCTCGCTACATCTCTC
CAGGACTTTTGGGGTCGTAGATGGAATATTATTGTGTCATCTGTGCTGCGTAGTACGGTCTATACCCCGA
CCAGGCACATAGCTTCTTATCTTATAGGCTCCAGGTGGGCATACTTTCCAGCCATTATAGCTACCTTTGT
TGTGTCAGGTGTTATGCACGATATCGTTTATTACGTATACATGATGCACGTTTACCCAAAATGGGACATG
ACAGGTCATTTTGTACTGCACGGCATTTGTGAAGCACTGGAAGTAGAGATGAAGTGTAAGAGAAGCCGTC
GAGACAAATGGCGAAGACATCCAGTCGTAGATTGGGTTATGGTTATGGGCTTTGTGATGGGCACTTCAGT
TAGTCTTTTATTTGTCCCATTGCTCCGTGATAATGTAGACCAAATAGTGGCCGAGGAGTGCTCCATCCTG
TTGAATTTCGTCCGAGAGAAGATTGTCATGCTGGGGACCCGTTTTATATGTGGAAATTGAGCTTCGGCCA
TGCTAGAGTCCGCAAAAATCACCAGTCTCTCTCTACAAATCTATCTCTCTCTATTTTTCTCCAGAATAAT
GTGTGAGTAGTTCCCAGATAAGGGAATTAGGGTTCTTATAGGGTTTCGCTCATGTGTTGAGCATATAAGA
AACCCTTAGTATGTATTTGTATTTGTAAAATACTTCTATCAATAAAATTTCTAATTCCTAAAACCAAAAT
CCAGTGACCTCGCTTGAGACGAAGCTTGACAGGATATATTGGCGGGTAAACCTAAGAGAAAAGAGCGTTT
ATTAGAATAATCGGATATTTAAAAGGGCGTGAAAAGGTTTATCCGTTCGTCCATTTGTATGTGCATGCCA
ACCACAGGGTTCCCCTCGGGATCAAAGTACTTTGATCCAACCCCTCCGCTGCTATAGTGCAGTCGGCTTC
TGACGTTCAGTGCAGCCGTCATCTGAAAACGACATGTCGCACAAGTCCTAAGTTACGCGACAGGCTGCCG
CCCTGCCCTTTTCCTGGCGTTTTCTTGTCGCGTGTTTTAGTCGCATAAAGTAGAATACTTGCGACTAGAA
CCGGAGACATTACGCCATGAACAAGAGCGCCGCCGCTGGCCTGCTGGGCTATGCCCGCGTCAGCACCGAC
GACCAGGACTTGACCAACCAACGGGCCGAACTGCACGCGGCCGGCTGCACCAAGCTGTTTTCCGAGAAGA
TCACCGGCACCAGGCGCGACCGCCCGGAGCTGGCCAGGATGCTTGACCACCTACGCCCTGGCGACGTTGT
GACAGTGACCAGGCTAGACCGCCTGGCCCGCAGCACCCGCGACCTACTGGACATTGCCGAGCGCATCCAG
GAGGCCGGCGCGGGCCTGCGTAGCCTGGCAGAGCCGTGGGCCGACACCACCACGCCGGCCGGCCGCATGG
TGTTGACCGTGTTCGCCGGCATTGCCGAGTTCGAGCGTTCCCTAATCATCGACCGCACCCGGAGCGGGCG
CGAGGCCGCCAAGGCCCGAGGCGTGAAGTTTGGCCCCCGCCCTACCCTCACCCCGGCACAGATCGCGCAC
GCCCGCGAGCTGATCGACCAGGAAGGCCGCACCGTGAAAGAGGCGGCTGCACTGCTTGGCGTGCATCGCT
CGACCCTGTACCGCGCACTTGAGCGCAGCGAGGAAGTGACGCCCACCGAGGCCAGGCGGCGCGGTGCCTT
CCGTGAGGACGCATTGACCGAGGCCGACGCCCTGGCGGCCGCCGAGAATGAACGCCAAGAGGAACAAGCA
TGAAACCGCACCAGGACGGCCAGGACGAACCGTTTTTCATTACCGAAGAGATCGAGGCGGAGATGATCGC
GGCCGGGTACGTGTTCGAGCCGCCCGCGCACCTCTCAACCGTGCGGCTGCATGAAATCCTGGCCGGTTTG
TCTGATGCCAAGCTGGCGGCCTGGCCGGCCAGCTTGGCCGCTGAAGAAACCGAGCGCCGCCGTCTAAAAA
GGTGATGTGTATTTGAGTAAAACAGCTTGCGTCATGCGGTCGCTGCGTATATGATGCGATGAGTAAATAA
ACAAATACGCAAGGGGAACGCATGAAGGTTATCGCTGTACTTAACCAGAAAGGCGGGTCAGGCAAGACGA
CCATCGCAACCCATCTAGCCCGCGCCCTGCAACTCGCCGGGGCCGATGTTCTGTTAGTCGATTCCGATCC
CCAGGGCAGTGCCCGCGATTGGGCGGCCGTGCGGGAAGATCAACCGCTAACCGTTGTCGGCATCGACCGC
CCGACGATTGACCGCGACGTGAAGGCCATCGGCCGGCGCGACTTCGTAGTGATCGACGGAGCGCCCCAGG
CGGCGGACTTGGCTGTGTCCGCGATCAAGGCAGCCGACTTCGTGCTGATTCCGGTGCAGCCAAGCCCTTA
CGACATATGGGCCACCGCCGACCTGGTGGAGCTGGTTAAGCAGCGCATTGAGGTCACGGATGGAAGGCTA
CAAGCGGCCTTTGTCGTGTCGCGGGCGATCAAAGGCACGCGCATCGGCGGTGAGGTTGCCGAGGCGCTGG
CCGGGTACGAGCTGCCCATTCTTGAGTCCCGTATCACGCAGCGCGTGAGCTACCCAGGCACTGCCGCCGC
CGGCACAACCGTTCTTGAATCAGAACCCGAGGGCGACGCTGCCCGCGAGGTCCAGGCGCTGGCCGCTGAA
ATTAAATCAAAACTCATTTGAGTTAATGAGGTAAAGAGAAAATGAGCAAAAGCACAAACACGCTAAGTGC
CGGCCGTCCGAGCGCACGCAGCAGCAAGGCTGCAACGTTGGCCAGCCTGGCAGACACGCCAGCCATGAAG
CGGGTCAACTTTCAGTTGCCGGCGGAGGATCACACCAAGCTGAAGATGTACGCGGTACGCCAAGGCAAGA
CCATTACCGAGCTGCTATCTGAATACATCGCGCAGCTACCAGAGTAAATGAGCAAATGAATAAATGAGTA
GATGAATTTTAGCGGCTAAAGGAGGCGGCATGGAAAATCAAGAACAACCAGGCACCGACGCCGTGGAATG
CCCCATGTGTGGAGGAACGGGCGGTTGGCCAGGCGTAAGCGGCTGGGTTGCCTGCCGGCCCTGCAATGGC
ACTGGAACCCCCAAGCCCGAGGAATCGGCGTGAGCGGTCGCAAACCATCCGGCCCGGTACAAATCGGCGC
GGCGCTGGGTGATGACCTGGTGGAGAAGTTGAAGGCCGCGCAGGCCGCCCAGCGGCAACGCATCGAGGCA
GAAGCACGCCCCGGTGAATCGTGGCAAGCGGCCGCTGATCGAATCCGCAAAGAATCCCGGCAACCGCCGG
CAGCCGGTGCGCCGTCGATTAGGAAGCCGCCCAAGGGCGACGAGCAACCAGATTTTTTCGTTCCGATGCT
CTATGACGTGGGCACCCGCGATAGTCGCAGCATCATGGACGTGGCCGTTTTCCGTCTGTCGAAGCGTGAC
CGACGAGCTGGCGAGGTGATCCGCTACGAGCTTCCAGACGGGCACGTAGAGGTTTCCGCAGGGCCGGCCG
GCATGGCCAGTGTGTGGGATTACGACCTGGTACTGATGGCGGTTTCCCATCTAACCGAATCCATGAACCG
ATACCGGGAAGGGAAGGGAGACAAGCCCGGCCGCGTGTTCCGTCCACACGTTGCGGACGTACTCAAGTTC
TGCCGGCGAGCCGATGGCGGAAAGCAGAAAGACGACCTGGTAGAAACCTGCATTCGGTTAAACACCACGC
ACGTTGCCATGCAGCGTACGAAGAAGGCCAAGAACGGCCGCCTGGTGACGGTATCCGAGGGTGAAGCCTT
GATTAGCCGCTACAAGATCGTAAAGAGCGAAACCGGGCGGCCGGAGTACATCGAGATCGAGCTAGCTGAT
TGGATGTACCGCGAGATCACAGAAGGCAAGAACCCGGACGTGCTGACGGTTCACCCCGATTACTTTTTGA
TCGATCCCGGCATCGGCCGTTTTCTCTACCGCCTGGCACGCCGCGCCGCAGGCAAGGCAGAAGCCAGATG
GTTGTTCAAGACGATCTACGAACGCAGTGGCAGCGCCGGAGAGTTCAAGAAGTTCTGTTTCACCGTGCGC
AAGCTGATCGGGTCAAATGACCTGCCGGAGTACGATTTGAAGGAGGAGGCGGGGCAGGCTGGCCCGATCC
TAGTCATGCGCTACCGCAACCTGATCGAGGGCGAAGCATCCGCCGGTTCCTAATGTACGGAGCAGATGCT
AGGGCAAATTGCCCTAGCAGGGGAAAAAGGTCGAAAAGGACTCTTTCC
